>Addgene plasmid #45148 | FRas2-F Acceptor | depositor full sequence | sequence record 62738 | FRas2-F Acceptor sequence 5640 bps
TCAATATTGGCCATTAGCCATATTATTCATTGGTTATATAGCATAAATCAATATTGGCTATTGGCCATTG
CATACGTTGTATCTATATCATAATATGTACATTTATATTGGCTCATGTCCAATATGACCGCCATGTTGGC
ATTGATTATTGACTAGTTATTAATAGTAATCAATTACGGGGTCATTAGTTCATAGCCCATATATGGAGTT
CCGCGTTACATAACTTACGGTAAATGGCCCGCCTGGCTGACCGCCCAACGACCCCCGCCCATTGACGTCA
ATAATGACGTATGTTCCCATAGTAACGCCAATAGGGACTTTCCATTGACGTCAATGGGTGGAGTATTTAC
GGTAAACTGCCCACTTGGCAGTACATCAAGTGTATCATATGCCAAGTCCGCCCCCTATTGACGTCAATGA
CGGTAAATGGCCCGCCTGGCATTATGCCCAGTACATGACCTTACGGGACTTTCCTACTTGGCAGTACATC
TACGTATTAGTCATCGCTATTACCATGGTGATGCGGTTTTGGCAGTACACCAATGGGCGTGGATAGCGGT
TTGACTCACGGGGATTTCCAAGTCTCCACCCCATTGACGTCAATGGGAGTTTGTTTTGGCACCAAAATCA
ACGGGACTTTCCAAAATGTCGTAATAACCCCGCCCCGTTGACGCAAATGGGCGGTAGGCGTGTACGGTGG
GAGGTCTATATAAGCAGAGCTCGTTTAGTGAACCGTCAGATCACTAGAAGCTTTATTGCGGTAGTTTATC
ACAGTTAAATTGCTAACGCAGTCAGTGCTTCTGACACAACAGTCTCGAACTTAAGCTGCAGAAGTTGGTC
GTGAGGCACTGGGCAGGTAAGTATCAAGGTTACAAGACAGGTTTAAGGAGACCAATAGAAACTGGGCTTG
TCGAGACAGAGAAGACTCTTGCGTTTCTGATAGGCACCTATTGGTCTTACTGACATCCACTTTGCCTTTC
TCTCCACAGGTGTCCACTCCCAGTTCAATTACAGCTCTTAAGGCTAGAGTACTTAATACGACTCACTATA
GGCTAGCCTCGAGAATTCGTCGCCACCATGGCCTCCTCCGAGGACGTCATCAAGGAGTTCATGCGCTTCA
AGGTGCGCATGGAGGGCTCCGTGAACGGCCACGAGTTCGAGATCGAGGGCGAGGGCGAGGGCCGCCCCTA
CGAGGGCACCCAGACCGCCAAGCTGAAGGTGACCAAGGGCGGCCCCCTGCCCTTCGCCTGGGACATCCTG
TCCCCTCAGTTCCAGTACGGCTCCAAGGCCTACGTGAAGCACCCCGCCGACATCCCCGACTACTTGAAGC
TGTCCTTCCCCGAGGGCTTCAAGTGGGAGCGCGTGATGAACTTCGAGGACGGCGGCGTGGTGACCGTGAC
CCAGGACTCCTCCCTGCAGGACGGCGAGTTCATCTACAAGGTGAAGCTGCGCGGCACCAACTTCCCCTCC
GACGGCCCCGTAATGCAGAAGAAGACCATGGGCTGGGAGGCCTCCACCGAGCGGATGTACCCCGAGGACG
GCGCCCTGAAGGGCGAGATCAAGATGAGGCTGAAGCTGAAGGACGGCGGCCACTACGACGCCGAGGTCAA
GACCACCTACATGGCCAAGAAGCCCGTGCAGCTGCCCGGCGCCTACAAGACCGACATCAAGCTGGACATC
ACCTCCCACAACGAGGACTACACCATCGTGGAACAGTACGAGCGCGCCGAGGGCCGCCACTCCACCGGCG
CCTACAGATCTACCATGGATCCTTCTAAGACAAGCAACACTATCGCTGTTTTCTTGCCGAACAAGCAAAG
AACAGTGGTCAATGTGCGAAATGGAATGAGCTTGCATGACTGCCTTATGAAAGCACTCAAGGTGAGGGGC
CTGCAACCAGAGTGCTGTGCAGTGTTCAGACTTCTCCACGAACACAAAGGTGCAAAAGCACGCTTAGATT
GGAATACTGATGCTGCGTCTTTGATTGGAGAAGAACTTCAAGTAGATTTCCTGGGAATTCTGCAGTCGAC
GGTACCGCGGGCCCGGGATCCAATGGCCTCCTCCGAGGACGTCATCAAGGAGTTCATGCGCTTCAAGGTG
CGCATGGAGGGCTCCGTGAACGGCCACGAGTTCGAGATCGAGGGCGAGGGCGAGGGCCGCCCCTACGAGG
GCACCCAGACCGCCAAGCTGAAGGTGACCAAGGGCGGCCCCCTGCCCTTCGCCTGGGACATCCTGTCCCC
TCAGTTCCAGTACGGCTCCAAGGCCTACGTGAAGCACCCCGCCGACATCCCCGACTACTTGAAGCTGTCC
TTCCCCGAGGGCTTCAAGTGGGAGCGCGTGATGAACTTCGAGGACGGCGGCGTGGTGACCGTGACCCAGG
ACTCCTCCCTGCAGGACGGCGAGTTCATCTACAAGGTGAAGCTGCGCGGCACCAACTTCCCCTCCGACGG
CCCCGTAATGCAGAAGAAGACCATGGGCTGGGAGGCCTCCACCGAGCGGATGTACCCCGAGGACGGCGCC
CTGAAGGGCGAGATCAAGATGAGGCTGAAGCTGAAGGACGGCGGCCACTACGACGCCGAGGTCAAGACCA
CCTACATGGCCAAGAAGCCCGTGCAGCTGCCCGGCGCCTACAAGACCGACATCAAGCTGGACATCACCTC
CCACAACGAGGACTACACCATCGTGGAACAGTACGAGCGCGCCGAGGGCCGCCACTCCACCGGCGCCTAA
GCGGCCGCTTCGAGCAGACATGATAAGATACATTGATGAGTTTGGACAAACCACAACTAGAATGCAGTGA
AAAAAATGCTTTATTTGTGAAATTTGTGATGCTATTGCTTTATTTGTAACCATTATAAGCTGCAATAAAC
AAGTTAACAACAACAATTGCATTCATTTTATGTTTCAGGTTCAGGGGGAGATGTGGGAGGTTTTTTAAAG
CAAGTAAAACCTCTACAAATGTGGTAAAATCGATAAGGATCCGGGCTGGCGTAATAGCGAAGAGGCCCGC
ACCGATCGCCCTTCCCAACAGTTGCGCAGCCTGAATGGCGAATGG
[124 nt withheld, positions 3056-3179]
C
[91 nt withheld, positions 3181-3271]
A
[49 nt withheld, positions 3273-3321]
CCTTTGACGTTGGAGTCCACGTTCTTT
[37 nt withheld, positions 3349-3385]
ACCCTATCTCGGTCTATTCTTTTGATTTATAAGGGATTTTGCCGATTTCGGCCTATTGGTTAAAAAATGA
GCTGATTTAACAAAAATTTAACGCGAATTTTAACAAAATATTAACGCTTACAATTTCCTGATGCGGTATT
TTCTCCTTACGCATCTGTGCGGTATTTCACACCGCATATGGTGCACTCTCAGTACAATCTGCTCTGATGC
CGCATAGTTAAGCCAGCCCCGACACCCGCCAACACCCGCTGACGCGCCCTGACGGGCTTGTCTGCTCCCG
GCATCCGCTTACAGACAAGCTGTGACCGTCTCCGGGAGCTGCATGTGTCAGAGGTTTTCACCGTCATCAC
CGAAACGCGCGAGACGAAAGGGCCTCGTGATACGCCTATTTTTATAGGTTAATGTCATGATAATAATGGT
TTCTTAGACGTCAGGTGGCACTTTTCGGGGAAATGTGCGCGGAACCCCTATTTGTTTATTTTTCTAAATA
CATTCAAATATGTATCCGCTCATGAGACAATAACCCTGATAAATGCTTCAATAATATTGAAAAAGGAAGA
GTATGAGTATTCAACATTTCCGTGTCGCCCTTATTCCCTTTTTTGCGGCATTTTGCCTTCCTGTTTTTGC
TCACCCAGAAACGCTGGTGAAAGTAAAAGATGCTGAAGATCAGTTGGGTGCACGAGTGGGTTACATCGAA
CTGGATCTCAACAGCGGTAAGATCCTTGAGAGTTTTCGCCCCGAAGAACGTTTTCCAATGATGAGCACTT
TTAAAGTTCTGCTATGTGGCGCGGTATTATCCCGTATTGACGCCGGGCAAGAGCAACTCGGTCGCCGCAT
ACACTATTCTCAGAATGACTTGGTTGAGTACTCACCAGTCACAGAAAAGCATCTTACGGATGGCATGACA
GTAAGAGAATTATGCAGTGCTGCCATAACCATGAGTGATAACACTGCGGCCAACTTACTTCTGACAACGA
TCGGAGGACCGAAGGAGCTAACCGCTTTTTTGCACAACATGGGGGATCATGTAACTCGCCTTGATCGTTG
GGAACCGGAGCTGAATGAAGCCATACCAAACGACGAGCGTGACACCACGATGCCTGTAGCAATGGCAACA
ACGTTGCGCAAACTATTAACTGGCGAACTACTTACTCTAGCTTCCCGGCAACAATTAATAGACTGGATGG
AGGCGGATAAAGTTGCAGGACCACTTCTGCGCTCGGCCCTTCCGGCTGGCTGGTTTATTGCTGATAAATC
TGGAGCCGGTGAGCGTGGGTCTCGCGGTATCATTGCAGCACTGGGGCCAGATGGTAAGCCCTCCCGTATC
GTAGTTATCTACACGACGGGGAGTCAGGCAACTATGGATGAACGAAATAGACAGATCGCTGAGATAGGTG
CCTCACTGATTAAGCATTGGTAACTGTCAGACCAAGTTTACTCATATATACTTTAGATTGATTTAAAACT
TCATTTTTAATTTAAAAGGATCTAGGTGAAGATCCTTTTTGATAATCTCATGACCAAAATCCCTTAACGT
GAGTTTTCGTTCCACTGAGCGTCAGACCCCGTAGAAAAGATCAAAGGATCTTCTTGAGATCCTTTTTTTC
TGCGCGTAATCTGCTGCTTGCAAACAAAAAAACCACCGCTACCAGCGGTGGTTTGTTTGCCGGATCAAGA
GCTACCAACTCTTTTTCCGAAGGTAACTGGCTTCAGCAGAGCGCAGATACCAAATACTGTTCTTCTAGTG
TAGCCGTAGTTAGGCCACCACTTCAAGAACTCTGTAGCACCGCCTACATACCTCGCTCTGCTAATCCTGT
TACCAGTGGCTGCTGCCAGTGGCGATAAGTCGTGTCTTACCGGGTTGGACTCAAGACGATAGTTACCGGA
TAAGGCGCAGCGGTCGGGCTGAACGGGGGGTTCGTGCACACAGCCCAGCTTGGAGCGAACGACCTACACC
GAACTGAGATACCTACAGCGTGAGCTATGAGAAAGCGCCACGCTTCCCGAAGGGAGAAAGGCGGACAGGT
ATCCGGTAAGCGGCAGGGTCGGAACAGGAGAGCGCACGAGGGAGCTTCCAGGGGGAAACGCCTGGTATCT
TTATAGTCCTGTCGGGTTTCGCCACCTCTGACTTGAGCGTCGATTTTTGTGATGCTCGTCAGGGGGGCGG
AGCCTATGGAAAAACGCCAGCAACGCGGCCTTTTTACGGTTCCTGGCCTTTTGCTGGCCTTTTGCTCACA
TGGCTCGACAGATCT
Features (pLannotate 1.2.2; 17 found; start..end, strand, type, name):
    140..517     +  enhancer       CMV enhancer: human cytomegalovirus immediate early enhancer
    519..718     +  promoter       CMV promoter: human cytomegalovirus (CMV) immediate early promoter
    857..989     +  intron         chimeric intron: chimera between introns from human β-globin and immunoglobulin heavy chain genes
   1034..1052    +  promoter       T7 promoter: promoter for bacteriophage T7 RNA polymerase
   1078..1752    +  CDS            mRFP1: mRFP1 is a basic (constitutively fluorescent) red fluorescent protein published in 2002, derived from Discosoma sp.. It is reported to be a somewhat slowly-maturing monomer with low acid sensitivity.
   1768..2013    +  CDS            Araf (fragment): ARAF_RAT - Also known as A-raf, Araf1. Experimental evidence at protein level: Swiss-Prot protein existence level 1. Involved in the transduction of mitogenic signals from the cell membrane to the nucleus. May also regulate the TOR signaling cascade (By similarity). From Rattus norvegicus (Rat).
   2015..2051    +  misc_feature   MCS (fragment): multiple cloning site
   2053..2730    +  CDS            mRFP1: monomeric derivative of DsRed (Campbell et al., 2002) mammalian codon-optimized
   2754..2875    -  polyA_signal   SV40 poly(A) signal: SV40 polyadenylation signal
   2898..2966    -  CDS            large T antigen (fragment): large T antigen from SV40 (simian virus 40)
   2985..3052    +  CDS            lacZα (fragment): LacZα fragment of β-galactosidase; lacZ fragment
   3056..3484    +  rep_origin     f1 ori (sequence partly withheld): f1 bacteriophage origin of replication; arrow indicates direction of (+) strand synthesis
   3512..3611    -  misc_feature   bom (fragment): basis of mobility region from pBR322
   3713..3748    -  CDS            rop (fragment): Rop protein, which maintains plasmids at low copy number; rop
   3843..3947    +  promoter       AmpR promoter: bla
   3948..4808    +  CDS            AmpR: β-lactamase; bla; confers resistance to ampicillin, carbenicillin, and related antibiotics
   4979..5567    +  rep_origin     ori: high-copy-number ColE1/pMB1/pBR322/pUC origin of replication
