[The description below was written by a language model from this plasmid's Addgene catalogue record and pLannotate feature annotations shown in this document.]
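Description:
FRas2-F Acceptor is a 5.6 kb mammalian expression plasmid built on the pCI backbone that encodes the acceptor half of a two-component FRET-FLIM sensor for Ras activity. It is propagated in E. coli through a high-copy ColE1/pUC-type origin and selected with ampicillin via the β-lactamase gene. An f1 origin is also present, along with small non-functional remnants of lacZα, bom and rop from the vector lineage.

The roughly 1.65 kb insert is a single fusion reading frame in which a Raf-derived Ras-binding domain is flanked on both sides by monomeric red fluorescent protein (mRFP1–RBD–mRFP1). The automated annotation matches the central segment to a fragment of rat A-Raf, but the catalogue entry calls it only a "Raf binding domain" and does not state the isoform or any mutations. Expression is driven by the human CMV immediate-early enhancer and promoter, followed by the chimeric β-globin/immunoglobulin intron typical of pCI, which improves mRNA processing and expression. An SV40 polyadenylation signal terminates the transcript. A T7 promoter sits just upstream of the coding sequence and could support in vitro transcription.

In use, the Ras-binding domain is recruited to active, GTP-bound Ras. When co-expressed with a donor-tagged Ras construct (not part of this plasmid), this binding brings the two mRFP acceptors close to the donor fluorophore, shortening its fluorescence lifetime. The associated publication describes this as an improved sensor for sensitive, quantitative imaging of Ras activation. The depositor notes that an XhoI site shown in the assembled sequence is not actually present in the physical plasmid.
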