Addgene plasmid #45148: FRas2-F Acceptor
Depositing lab: Ryohei Yasuda. Depositing organization: Duke University. Publication: An improved Ras sensor for highly sensitive and quantitative FRET-FLIM imaging. Oliveira AF, Yasuda R. PLoS One. 2013;8(1):e52874. doi: 10.1371/journal.pone.0052874. Epub 2013 Jan 14. PubMed 23349692.
Backbone
  Vector backbone: pCI
  Backbone size w/o insert (bp): 4000
  Total vector size (bp): 5640
  Vector type: Mammalian Expression
Growth in bacteria
  Bacterial resistance: Ampicillin, 100 μg/mL
  Growth temperature: 37°C
  Growth strain: DH5alpha
  Copy number: Unknown
Gene/Insert
  Gene/Insert name: mRFP - Raf binding domain-mRFP (alt names: monomeric Red Fluorescent Protein; Raf Binding Domain)
  Insert size (bp): 1650
Terms and licenses: Academic/Nonprofit Terms; Industry Terms: Not Available to Industry
Depositor comments: Note that the XhoI site in the depositor's assembled sequence is not actually present in the plasmid (see Addgene's QC sequence with CMV-F for this region).
How to cite: FRas2-F Acceptor was a gift from Ryohei Yasuda (Addgene plasmid # 45148 ; http://n2t.net/addgene:45148 ; RRID:Addgene_45148)
