>Addgene plasmid #45148 | FRas2-F Acceptor | addgene partial sequence | sequence record 64440 | EBV-rev 5'-GTGGTTTGTCCAAACTCATC-3'
GGCCGCTTAGGCGCCGGTGGAGTGGCGGCCCTCGGCGCGCTCGTACTGTTCCACGATGGTGTAGTCCTCG
TTGTGGGAGGTGATGTCCAGCTTGATGTCGGTCTTGTAGGCGCCGGGCAGCTGCACGGGCTTCTTGGCCA
TGTAGGTGGTCTTGACCTCGGCGTCGTAGTGGCCGCCGTCCTTCAGCTTCAGCCTCATCTTGATCTCGCC
CTTCAGGGCGCCGTCCTCGGGGTACATCCGCTCGGTGGAGGCCTCCCAGCCCATGGTCTTCTTCTGCATT
ACGGGGCCGTCGGAGGGGAAGTTGGTGCCGCGCAGCTTCACCTTGTAGATGAACTCGCCGTCCTGCAGGG
AGGAGTCCTGGGTCACGGTCACCACGCCGCCGTCCTCGAAGTTCATCACGCGCTCCCACTTGAAGCCCTC
GGGGAAGGACAGCTTCAAGTAGTCGGGGATGTCGGCGGGGTGCTTCACGTAGGCCTTGGAGCCGTACTGG
AACTGAGGGGACAGGATGTCCCAGGCGAAGGGCAGGGGGCCGCCCTTGGTCACCTTC
