>Addgene plasmid #45148 | FRas2-F Acceptor | addgene partial sequence | sequence record 66140 | CMV-F 5'-CGCAAATGGGCGGTAGGCGTG-3'
GCTTTAGCGACTGTTAGTGAACCGTCAGATCACTAGAAGCTTTATTGCGGTAGTTTATCACAGTTAAATT
GCTAACGCAGTCAGTGCTTCTGACACAACAGTCTCGAACTTAAGCTGCAGAAGTTGGTCGTGAGGCACTG
GGCAGGTAAGTATCAAGGTTACAAGACAGGTTTAAGGAGACCAATAGAAACTGGGCTTGTCGAGACAGAG
AAGACTCTTGCGTTTCTGATAGGCACCTATTGGTCTTACTGACATCCACTTTGCCTTTCTCTCCACAGGT
GTCCACTCCCAGTTCAATTACAGCTCTTAAGGCTAGAGTACTTAATACGACTCACTATAGGCTAGCGCCG
CCACCATGGCCTCCTCCGAGGACGTCATCAAGGAGTTCATGCGCTTCAAGGTGCGCATGGAGGGCTCCGT
GAACGGCCACGAGTTCGAGATCGAGGGCGAGGGCGAGGGCCGCCCCTACGAGGGCACCCAGACCGCCAAG
CTGAAGGTGACCAAGGGCGGCCCCCTGCCCTTCGCCTGGGACATCCTGTCCCCTCAGTTCCAGTACGGCT
CCAAGGCCTACGTGAAGCACCCCGCCGACATCCCCGACTACTTGAAGCTGTCCTTCCCCGAGGGCTTCAA
GTGGGAGCGCGTGATGAACTTCGAGGACGGCGGCGTGGTGACCGTGACCCAGGACTCCTCCCTGCAGGAC
GGCGAGTTCATCTACAAGGTGAAGCTGCGCGGCACCAACTTCCCCTCCGACGGCCCCGTAATG
