>Addgene plasmid #45148 | FRas2-F Acceptor | addgene partial sequence | sequence record 66141 | RBD-F 5'-tcttgccgaacaagcaaag-3'
ATGAGCTTGCATGACTGCCTTATGAAAGCACTCAAGGTGAGGGGCCTGCAACCAGAGTGCTGTGCAGTGT
TCAGACTTCTCCACGAACACAAAGGTGCAAAAGCACGCTTAGATTGGAATACTGATGCTGCGTCTTTGAT
TGGAGAAGAACTTCAAGTAGATTTCCTGGGAATTCTGCAGTCGACGGTACCGCGGGCCCGGGATCCAATG
GCCTCCTCCGAGGACGTCATCAAGGAGTTCATGCGCTTCAAGGTGCGCATGGAGGGCTCCGTGAACGGCC
ACGAGTTCGAGATCGAGGGCGAGGGCGAGGGCCGCCCCTACGAGGGCACCCAGACCGCCAAGCTGAAGGT
GACCAAGGGCGGCCCCCTGCCCTTCGCCTGGGACATCCTGTCCCCTCAGTTCCAGTACGGCTCCAAGGCC
TACGTGAAGCACCCCGCCGACATCCCCGACTACTTGAAGCTGTCCTTCCCCGAGGGCTTCAAGTGGGAGC
GCGTGATGAACTTCGAGGACGGCGGCGTGGTGACCGTGACCCAGGACTCCTCCCTGCAGGACGGCGAGTT
CATCTACAAGGTGAAGCTGCGCGGCACCAACTTCCCCTCCGACGGCCCCGTAATGCAGAAGAAGACCATG
GGCTGGGAGGCCTCCACCGAGCGGATGTACCCCGAGGACGGCGCCCTGAAGGGCGAGATCAAGATGAGGC
TGAAGCTGAAGGACGGCGGCCACTACGACGCCGAGGTCAAGACCACCTACATGGCCAAGAAGCCCGTGCA
GCTGCCCGGCGCCTACAAGACCGACATCAAGCTGGACATCACCTCCCACAACGAGGACTAC
